>Addgene plasmid #44837 | pFA6a-link-yoSuperfolderGFP-SpHis5 | depositor full sequence | sequence record 62010 | pFA6a-link-yoSuperfolderGFP-SpHis5 sequence 4738 bps
GCGCCACTTCTAAATAAGCGAATTTCTTATGATTTATGATTTTTATTATTAAATAAGTTATAAAAAAAAT
AAGTGTATACAAATTTTAAAGTGACTCTTAGGTTTTAAAACGAAAATTCTTATTCTTGAGTAACTCTTTC
CTGTAGGTCAGGTTGCTTTCTCAGGTATAGTATGAGGTCGCTCTTATTGACCACACCTCTACCGGCAGAT
CCGCTAGGGATAACAGGGTAATATAGATCTGTTTAGCTTGCCTCGTCCCCGCCGGGTCACCCGGCCAGCG
ACATGGAGGCCCAGAATACCCTCCTTGACAGTCTTGACGTGCGCAGCTCAGGGGCATGATGTGACTGTCG
CCCGTACATTTAGCCCATACATCCCCATGTATAATCATTTGCATCCATACATTTTGATGGCCGCACGGCG
CGAAGCAAAAATTACGGCTCCTCGCTGCAGACCTGCGAGCAGGGAAACGCTCCCCTCACAGACGCGTTGA
ATTGTCCCCACGCCGCGCCCCTGTAGAGAAATATAAAAGGTTAGGATTTGCCACTGAGGTTCTTCTTTCA
TATACTTCCTTTTAAAATCTTGCTAGGATACAGTTCTCACATCACATCCGAACATAAACAACCATGGGTA
GGAGGGCTTTTGTAGAAAGAAATACGAACGAAACGAAAATCAGCGTTGCCATCGCTTTGGACAAAGCTCC
CTTACCTGAAGAGTCGAATTTTATTGATGAACTTATAACTTCCAAGCATGCAAACCAAAAGGGAGAACAA
GTAATCCAAGTAGACACGGGAATTGGATTCTTGGATCACATGTATCATGCACTGGCTAAACATGCAGGCT
GGAGCTTACGACTTTACTCAAGAGGTGATTTAATCATCGATGATCATCACACTGCAGAAGATACTGCTAT
TGCACTTGGTATTGCATTCAAGCAGGCTATGGGTAACTTTGCCGGCGTTAAAAGATTTGGACATGCTTAT
TGTCCACTTGACGAAGCTCTTTCTAGAAGCGTAGTTGACTTGTCGGGACGGCCCTATGCTGTTATCGATT
TGGGATTAAAGCGTGAAAAGGTTGGGGAATTGTCCTGTGAAATGATCCCTCACTTACTATATTCCTTTTC
GGTAGCAGCTGGAATTACTTTGCATGTTACCTGCTTATATGGTAGTAATGACCATCATCGTGCTGAAAGC
GCTTTTAAATCTCTGGCTGTTGCCATGCGCGCGGCTACTAGTCTTACTGGAAGTTCTGAAGTCCCAAGCA
CGAAGGGAGTGTTGTAAAGAGTACTGACAATAAAAAGATTCTTGTTTTCAAGAACTTGTCATTTGTATAG
TTTTTTTATATTGTAGTTGTTCTATTTTAATCAAATGTTAGCGTGATTTATATTTTTTTTCGCCTCGACA
TCATCTGCCCAGATGCGAAGTTAAGTGCGCAGAAAGTAATATCATGCGTCAATCGTATGTGAATGCTGGT
CGCTATACTGCTGTCGATTCGATACTAACGCCGCCATCCAGTTTAAACGAGCTCGAATTCATCGATGATA
TCAGATCCACTAGTGGCCTATGCGGCCGCGGATCTGCCGGTCTCCCTATAGTGAGTCGTATTAATTTCGA
TAAGCCAGGTTAACCTGCATTAATGAATCGGCCAACGCGCGGGGAGAGGCGGTTTGCGTATTGGGCGCTC
TTCCGCTTCCTCGCTCACTGACTCGCTGCGCTCGGTCGTTCGGCTGCGGCGAGCGGTATCAGCTCACTCA
AAGGCGGTAATACGGTTATCCACAGAATCAGGGGATAACGCAGGAAAGAACATGTGAGCAAAAGGCCAGC
AAAAGGCCAGGAACCGTAAAAAGGCCGCGTTGCTGGCGTTTTTCCATAGGCTCCGCCCCCCTGACGAGCA
TCACAAAAATCGACGCTCAAGTCAGAGGTGGCGAAACCCGACAGGACTATAAAGATACCAGGCGTTTCCC
CCTGGAAGCTCCCTCGTGCGCTCTCCTGTTCCGACCCTGCCGCTTACCGGATACCTGTCCGCCTTTCTCC
CTTCGGGAAGCGTGGCGCTTTCTCAATGCTCACGCTGTAGGTATCTCAGTTCGGTGTAGGTCGTTCGCTC
CAAGCTGGGCTGTGTGCACGAACCCCCCGTTCAGCCCGACCGCTGCGCCTTATCCGGTAACTATCGTCTT
GAGTCCAACCCGGTAAGACACGACTTATCGCCACTGGCAGCAGCCACTGGTAACAGGATTAGCAGAGCGA
GGTATGTAGGCGGTGCTACAGAGTTCTTGAAGTGGTGGCCTAACTACGGCTACACTAGAAGGACAGTATT
TGGTATCTGCGCTCTGCTGAAGCCAGTTACCTTCGGAAAAAGAGTTGGTAGCTCTTGATCCGGCAAACAA
ACCACCGCTGGTAGCGGTGGTTTTTTTGTTTGCAAGCAGCAGATTACGCGCAGAAAAAAAGGATCTCAAG
AAGATCCTTTGATCTTTTCTACGGGGTCTGACGCTCAGTGGAACGAAAACTCACGTTAAGGGATTTTGGT
CATGAGATTATCAAAAAGGATCTTCACCTAGATCCTTTTAAATTAAAAATGAAGTTTTAAATCAATCTAA
AGTATATATGAGTAAACTTGGTCTGACAGTTACCAATGCTTAATCAGTGAGGCACCTATCTCAGCGATCT
GTCTATTTCGTTCATCCATAGTTGCCTGACTCCCCGTCGTGTAGATAACTACGATACGGGAGGGCTTACC
ATCTGGCCCCAGTGCTGCAATGATACCGCGAGACCCACGCTCACCGGCTCCAGATTTATCAGCAATAAAC
CAGCCAGCCGGAAGGGCCGAGCGCAGAAGTGGTCCTGCAACTTTATCCGCCTCCATCCAGTCTATTAATT
GTTGCCGGGAAGCTAGAGTAAGTAGTTCGCCAGTTAATAGTTTGCGCAACGTTGTTGCCATTGCTACAGG
CATCGTGGTGTCACGCTCGTCGTTTGGTATGGCTTCATTCAGCTCCGGTTCCCAACGATCAAGGCGAGTT
ACATGATCCCCCATGTTGTGCAAAAAAGCGGTTAGCTCCTTCGGTCCTCCGATCGTTGTCAGAAGTAAGT
TGGCCGCAGTGTTATCACTCATGGTTATGGCAGCACTGCATAATTCTCTTACTGTCATGCCATCCGTAAG
ATGCTTTTCTGTGACTGGTGAGTACTCAACCAAGTCATTCTGAGAATAGTGTATGCGGCGACCGAGTTGC
TCTTGCCCGGCGTCAATACGGGATAATACCGCGCCACATAGCAGAACTTTAAAAGTGCTCATCATTGGAA
AACGTTCTTCGGGGCGAAAACTCTCAAGGATCTTACCGCTGTTGAGATCCAGTTCGATGTAACCCACTCG
TGCACCCAACTGATCTTCAGCATCTTTTACTTTCACCAGCGTTTCTGGGTGAGCAAAAACAGGAAGGCAA
AATGCCGCAAAAAAGGGAATAAGGGCGACACGGAAATGTTGAATACTCATACTCTTCCTTTTTCAATATT
ATTGAAGCATTTATCAGGGTTATTGTCTCATGAGCGGATACATATTTGAATGTATTTAGAAAAATAAACA
AATAGGGGTTCCGCGCACATTTCCCCGAAAAGTGCCACCTGACGTCTAAGAAACCATTATTATCATGACA
TTAACCTATAAAAATAGGCGTATCACGAGGCCCTTTCGTCTCGCGCGTTTCGGTGATGACGGTGAAAACC
TCTGACACATGCAGCTCCCGGAGACGGTCACAGCTTGTCTGTAAGCGGATGCCGGGAGCAGACAAGCCCG
TCAGGGCGCGTCAGCGGGTGTTGGCGGGTGTCGGGGCTGGCTTAACTATGCGGCATCAGAGCAGATTGTA
CTGAGAGTGCACCATATGGACATATTGTCGTTAGAACGCGGCTACAATTAATACATAACCTTATGTATCA
TACACATACGATTTAGGTGACACTATAGAACGCGGCCGCCAGCTGAAGCTTCGTACGCTGCAGGTCGACG
GATCGGTGACGGTGCTGGTTTAATTAACATGTCTAAAGGCGAGGAATTGTTTACAGGTGTAGTTCCTATT
TTGGTCGAACTAGATGGAGATGTCAACGGTCATAAGTTTTCTGTACGTGGTGAAGGCGAAGGTGATGCTA
CTAATGGCAAACTGACTCTGAAGTTCATCTGTACGACCGGAAAATTGCCAGTTCCATGGCCTACATTAGT
AACAACATTAACCTACGGAGTTCAATGCTTTTCAAGATACCCAGATCACATGAAGCAGCATGACTTTTTC
AAAAGTGCTATGCCAGAAGGTTATGTGCAGGAGAGAACTATCTCCTTCAAAGATGATGGTACTTATAAGA
CAAGAGCAGAGGTAAAGTTTGAAGGCGATACATTGGTTAATAGAATTGAGCTTAAAGGCATTGATTTTAA
GGAAGATGGGAATATCCTCGGACATAAACTTGAATACAATTTCAATTCACATAATGTTTATATCACAGCA
GATAAACAAAAGAATGGTATAAAAGCGAACTTTAAGATTAGACATAACGTGGAAGATGGTAGCGTCCAAT
TAGCCGACCATTACCAACAAAACACTCCTATCGGGGACGGGCCAGTTCTCCTTCCAGACAACCACTACCT
ATCAACCCAATCTGTTCTATCTAAAGACCCTAATGAAAAACGAGATCACATGGTCTTGTTAGAGTTCGTG
ACTGCCGCTGGTATAACATTAGGAATGGACGAATTGTACAAATAAGGC
Features (pLannotate 1.2.2; 13 found; start..end, strand, type, name):
     18..205     +  terminator     ADH1 terminator: S. cerevisiae ADH1; transcription terminator for the S. cerevisiae alcohol dehydrogenase 1 (ADH1) gene
    280..623     +  promoter       TEF promoter: Ashbya gossypii TEF promoter
    624..1277    +  CDS            S. pombe his5: imidazoleglycerol-phosphate dehydratase, required for histidine biosynthesis; Schizosaccharomyces pombe his5; yeast auxotrophic marker; corresponds to S. cerevisiae HIS3
   1283..1480    +  terminator     TEF terminator: Ashbya gossypii TEF terminator
   1585..1603    -  promoter       T7 promoter: promoter for bacteriophage T7 RNA polymerase
   1625..1678    -  CDS            lacI (fragment): lac repressor; lacI; The lac repressor binds to the lac operator to inhibit transcription in E. coli. This inhibition can be relieved by adding lactose or isopropyl-β-D-thiogalactopyranoside (IPTG).
   1861..2449    -  rep_origin     ori: high-copy-number ColE1/pMB1/pBR322/pUC origin of replication
   2620..3480    -  CDS            AmpR: β-lactamase; bla; confers resistance to ampicillin, carbenicillin, and related antibiotics
   3481..3585    -  promoter       AmpR promoter: bla
   3680..3715    +  CDS            rop (fragment): Rop protein, which maintains plasmids at low copy number; rop
   3817..3868    +  misc_feature   bom (fragment): basis of mobility region from pBR322
   3931..3949    +  promoter       SP6 promoter: promoter for bacteriophage SP6 RNA polymerase
   4019..4732    +  CDS            Superfolder GFP: Superfolder GFP is a basic (constitutively fluorescent) green fluorescent protein published in 2005, derived from Aequorea victoria. It is reported to be a very rapidly-maturing weak dimer.
