[The description below was written by a language model from this plasmid's Addgene catalogue record and pLannotate feature annotations shown in this document.]
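Description:
pFA6a-link-yoSuperfolderGFP-SpHis5 is a yeast tagging vector built on the pFA6a backbone. It serves as a template plasmid for creating gene fusions to a yeast codon-optimized Superfolder GFP in Saccharomyces cerevisiae, and it is not a free-standing expression plasmid. The 4,738 nt sequence carries a high-copy ColE1/pUC-type origin and an ampicillin resistance gene (β-lactamase with its own promoter) for propagation in E. coli. No yeast replication origin or centromere is annotated, which fits a cassette meant to be integrated into the genome. Short lacI, rop and bom fragments are backbone remnants. SP6 and T7 promoters flank the module, as is usual for this vector family.

The functional module begins with the Superfolder GFP coding sequence. This is a rapidly maturing, constitutively fluorescent green protein derived from Aequorea victoria GFP, here synthetic and yeast-optimized. On the circular map it runs directly into the S. cerevisiae ADH1 terminator. No promoter is annotated upstream of the fluorescent protein, so expression depends on the promoter of the gene it is fused to. The "link" in the name implies a linker segment ahead of the GFP, although the feature table does not annotate one separately.

Downstream lies the selection cassette: the Schizosaccharomyces pombe his5 gene, encoding imidazoleglycerol-phosphate dehydratase, under the Ashbya gossypii TEF promoter and terminator. It complements S. cerevisiae his3 mutations, allowing selection by histidine prototrophy. The heterologous sequences also limit recombination at the native HIS3 locus.

According to the depositor, the vector derives from an earlier set of optimized fluorescent protein tagging cassettes. It belongs to a series of improved blue, green and red tagging vectors for budding yeast.
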