Addgene plasmid #44837: pFA6a-link-yoSuperfolderGFP-SpHis5
Purpose: Yeast tagging vector to create gene fusion with yeast optimized SuperfolderGFP with SpHis5 selection
Depositing lab: Wendell Lim & Kurt Thorn. Depositing organization: University of California, San Francisco (UCSF). Publication: Improved Blue, Green, and Red Fluorescent Protein Tagging Vectors for S. cerevisiae. Lee S, Lim WA, Thorn KS. PLoS One. 2013 Jul 2;8(7):e67902. doi: 10.1371/journal.pone.0067902. Print 2013. PubMed 23844123.
Backbone
  Vector backbone: pFA6a
  Vector type: Yeast Expression
  Selectable markers: HIS3
Growth in bacteria
  Bacterial resistance: Ampicillin, 100 μg/mL
  Growth temperature: 37°C
  Growth strain: DH5alpha
  Copy number: Unknown
Gene/Insert
  Gene/Insert name: yoSuperfolderGFP (alt name: Yeast Optimized SuperfolderGFP)
  Species: Synthetic
Terms and licenses: Academic/Nonprofit Terms; Industry Terms: Not Available to Industry
Depositor comments: This vector is derived from the sequences published in “Optimized cassettes for fluorescent protein tagging in Saccharomyces cerevisiae.” Sheff MA, Thorn KS. Yeast. 2004 Jun;21(8):661-70. These plasmids were generated with funding from an NIGMS Systems Biology Center grant, number P50 GM081879. Please acknowledge this grant if you use these plasmids.
How to cite: pFA6a-link-yoSuperfolderGFP-SpHis5 was a gift from Wendell Lim & Kurt Thorn (Addgene plasmid # 44837 ; http://n2t.net/addgene:44837 ; RRID:Addgene_44837)
