>Addgene plasmid #44837 | pFA6a-link-yoSuperfolderGFP-SpHis5 | addgene partial sequence | sequence record 63695 | Sp6 5'-ATTTAGGTGACACTATAG-3'
GGTCGACGGATCGGTGACGGTGCTGGTTTAATTAACATGTCTAAAGGCGAGGAATTGTTTACAGGTGTAG
TTCCTATTTTGGTCGAACTAGATGGAGATGTCAACGGTCATAAGTTTTCTGTACGTGGTGAAGGCGAAGG
TGATGCTACTAATGGCAAACTGACTCTGAAGTTCATCTGTACGACCGGAAAATTGCCAGTTCCATGGCCT
ACATTAGTAACAACATTAACCTACGGAGTTCAATGCTTTTCAAGATACCCAGATCACATGAAGCAGCATG
ACTTTTTCAAAAGTGCTATGCCAGAAGGTTATGTGCAGGAGAGAACTATCTCCTTCAAAGATGATGGTAC
TTATAAGACAAGAGCAGAGGTAAAGTTTGAAGGCGATACATTGGTTAATAGAATTGAGCTTAAAGGCATT
GATTTTAAGGAAGATGGGAATATCCTCGGACATAAACTTGAATACAATTTCAATTCACATAATGTTTATA
TCACAGCAGATAAACAAAAGAATGGTATAAAAGCGAACTTTAAGATTAGACATAACGTGGAAGATGGTAG
CGTCCAATTAGCCGACCATTACCAACAAAACACTCCTATCGGGGACGGGCCAGTTCTCCTTCCAGACAAC
CACTACCTATCAACCCAATCTGTTCTATCTAAAGACCCTAATGAAAAACGAGATCACATGGTCTTGTTAG
AGTTCGTGACTGCCGCTGGTATAACATTAGGAATGGACGAATTGTACAAATAAGGCGCGCCACTTCTAAA
TAAGCGAATTTCTTATGATTTATGATTTTTATTATTAAATAAG
