>Addgene plasmid #44837 | pFA6a-link-yoSuperfolderGFP-SpHis5 | addgene partial sequence | sequence record 63716 | T7
GGATCTGATATCATCGATGAATTCGAGCTCGTTTAAACTGGATGGCGGCGTTAGTATCGAATCGACAGCA
GTATAGCGACCAGCATTCACATACGATTGACGCATGATATTACTTTCTGCGCACTTAACTTCGCATCTGG
GCAGATGATGTCGAGGCGAAAAAAAATATAAATCACGCTAACATTTGATTAAAATAGAACAACTACAATA
TAAAAAAACTATACAAATGACAAGTTCTTGAAAACAAGAATCTTTTTATTGTCAGTACTCTTTACAACAC
TCCCTTCGTGCTTGGGACTTCAGAACTTCCAGTAAGACTAGTAGCCGCGCGCATGGCAACAGCCAGAGAT
TTAAAAGCGCTTTCAGCACGATGATGGTCATTACTACCATATAAGCAGGTAACATGCAAAGTAATTCCAG
CTGCTACCGAAAAGGAATATAGTAAGTGAGGGATCATTTCACAGGACAATTCCCCAACCTTTTCACGCTT
TAATCCCAAATCGATAACAGCATAGGGCCGTCCCGACAAGTCAACTACGCTTCTAGAAAGAGCTTCGTCA
AGTGGACAATAAGCATGTCCAAATCTTTTAACGCCGGCAAAGTTACTCATAGCCTGCTTGAATGCAATAC
CAAGTGCAATAGCAGTATCTTCTGCAGTGTGATGATCATCGATGATTAAATCACCTCTTGAGTAAAGTCG
TAAGCTCCAGCCTGCATGTTTAGCCAGTGCATGATACATGTGATCCAAGAATCCAATTCCCGTGTCTACT
TGGATTACTTGTTCTCCCT
